>Addgene plasmid #144595 | TFORF3119 | addgene full sequence | sequence record 404295 | Addgene NGS Result
TTAATGTAGTCTTATGCAATACTCTTGTAGTCTTGCAACATGGTAACGATGAGTTAGCAACATGCCTTAC
AAGGAGAGAAAAAGCACCGTGCATGCCGATTGGTGGAAGTAAGGTGGTACGATCGTGCCTTATTAGGAAG
GCAACAGACGGGTCTGACATGGATTGGACGAACCACTGAATTGCCGCATTGCAGAGATATTGTATTTAAG
TGCCTAGCTCGATACATAAACGGGTCTCTCTGGTTAGACCAGATCTGAGCCTGGGAGCTCTCTGGCTAAC
TAGGGAACCCACTGCTTAAGCCTCAATAAAGCTTGCCTTGAGTGCTTCAAGTAGTGTGTGCCCGTCTGTT
GTGTGACTCTGGTAACTAGAGATCCCTCAGACCCTTTTAGTCAGTGTGGAAAATCTCTAGCAGTGGCGCC
CGAACAGGGACTTGAAAGCGAAAGGGAAACCAGAGGAGCTCTCTCGACGCAGGACTCGGCTTGCTGAAGC
GCGCACGGCAAGAGGCGAGGGGCGGCGACTGGTGAGTACGCCAAAAATTTTGACTAGCGGAGGCTAGAAG
GAGAGAGATGGGTGCGAGAGCGTCAGTATTAAGCGGGGGAGAATTAGATCGCGATGGGAAAAAATTCGGT
TAAGGCCAGGGGGAAAGAAAAAATATAAATTAAAACATATAGTATGGGCAAGCAGGGAGCTAGAACGATT
CGCAGTTAATCCTGGCCTGTTAGAAACATCAGAAGGCTGTAGACAAATACTGGGACAGCTACAACCATCC
CTTCAGACAGGATCAGAAGAACTTAGATCATTATATAATACAGTAGCAACCCTCTATTGTGTGCATCAAA
GGATAGAGATAAAAGACACCAAGGAAGCTTTAGACAAGATAGAGGAAGAGCAAAACAAAAGTAAGACCAC
CGCACAGCAAGCGGCCGCTGATCTTCAGACCTGGAGGAGGAGATATGAGGGACAATTGGAGAAGTGAATT
ATATAAATATAAAGTAGTAAAAATTGAACCATTAGGAGTAGCACCCACCAAGGCAAAGAGAAGAGTGGTG
CAGAGAGAAAAAAGAGCAGTGGGAATAGGAGCTTTGTTCCTTGGGTTCTTGGGAGCAGCAGGAAGCACTA
TGGGCGCAGCGTCAATGACGCTGACGGTACAGGCCAGACAATTATTGTCTGGTATAGTGCAGCAGCAGAA
CAATTTGCTGAGGGCTATTGAGGCGCAACAGCATCTGTTGCAACTCACAGTCTGGGGCATCAAGCAGCTC
CAGGCAAGAATCCTGGCTGTGGAAAGATACCTAAAGGATCAACAGCTCCTGGGGATTTGGGGTTGCTCTG
GAAAACTCATTTGCACCACTGCTGTGCCTTGGAATGCTAGTTGGAGTAATAAATCTCTGGAACAGATTTG
GAATCACACGACCTGGATGGAGTGGGACAGAGAAATTAACAATTACACAAGCTTAATACACTCCTTAATT
GAAGAATCGCAAAACCAGCAAGAAAAGAATGAACAAGAATTATTGGAATTAGATAAATGGGCAAGTTTGT
GGAATTGGTTTAACATAACAAATTGGCTGTGGTATATAAAATTATTCATAATGATAGTAGGAGGCTTGGT
AGGTTTAAGAATAGTTTTTGCTGTACTTTCTATAGTGAATAGAGTTAGGCAGGGATATTCACCATTATCG
TTTCAGACCCACCTCCCAACCCCGAGGGGACCCATGCATTGCATCTCAATTAGTCAGCAACCAGGTGTGG
AAAGTCCCCAGGCTCCCCAGCAGGCAGAAGTATGCAAAGCATGCGTCTCAATTAGTCAGCAACCATAGTC
CCGCCCCTAACTCCGCCCATCCCGCCCCTAACTCCGCCCAGTTCCGCCCATTCTCCGCCCCATGGCTGAC
TAATTTTTTTTATTTATGCAGAGGCCGAGGCCGCCTCGGCCTCTGAGCTATTCCAGAAGTAGTGAGGAGG
CTTTTTTGGAGGCCTAGGCTTTTGCAAAAAGCTTTCTAGAGGTACCACCGGAGCTTACCATGACCGAGTA
CAAGCCCACGGTGCGCCTCGCCACCCGCGACGACGTCCCCAGGGCCGTACGCACCCTCGCCGCCGCGTTC
GCCGACTACCCCGCCACGCGCCACACCGTCGATCCGGACCGCCACATCGAGCGGGTCACCGAGCTGCAAG
AACTCTTCCTCACGCGCGTCGGGCTCGACATCGGCAAGGTGTGGGTCGCGGACGACGGCGCCGCCGTGGC
GGTCTGGACCACGCCGGAGAGCGTCGAAGCGGGGGCGGTGTTCGCCGAGATCGGCCCGCGCATGGCCGAG
TTGAGCGGTTCCCGGCTGGCCGCGCAGCAACAGATGGAAGGCCTCCTGGCGCCGCACCGGCCCAAGGAGC
CCGCGTGGTTCCTGGCCACCGTCGGCGTCTCGCCCGACCACCAGGGCAAGGGTCTGGGCAGCGCCGTCGT
GCTCCCCGGAGTGGAGGCGGCCGAGCGCGCCGGGGTGCCCGCCTTCCTGGAGACCTCCGCGCCCCGCAAC
CTCCCCTTCTACGAGCGGCTCGGCTTCACCGTCACCGCCGACGTCGAGGTGCCCGAAGGACCGCGCACCT
GGTGCATGACCCGCAAGCCCGGTGCCAGTTAACGAATTCTAGATCTTGAGACAAATGGCAGTATTCATCC
ACAATTTTAAAAGAAAAGGGGGGATTGGGGGGTACAGTGCAGGGGAAAGAATAGTAGACATAATAGCAAC
AGACATACAAACTAAAGAATTACAAAAACAAATTACAAAAATTCAAAATTTTCGGGTTTATTACAGGGAC
AGCAGAGATCCACTTTGGCGCCGGCTCGAGGCCTGCAGGTGCAAAGATGGATAAAGTTTTAAACAGAGAG
GAATCTTTGCAGCTAATGGACCTTCTAGGTCTTGAAAGGAGTGGGAATTGGCTCCGGTGCCCGTCAGTGG
GCAGAGCGCACATCGCCCACAGTCCCCGAGAAGTTGGGGGGAGGGGTCGGCAATTGAACCGGTGCCTAGA
GAAGGTGGCGCGGGGTAAACTGGGAAAGTGATGTCGTGTACTGGCTCCGCCTTTTTCCCGAGGGTGGGGG
AGAACCGTATATAAGTGCAGTAGTCGCCGTGAACGTTCTTTTTCGCAACGGGTTTGCCGCCAGAACACAG
GTAAGTGCCGTGTGTGGTTCCCGCGGGCCTGGCCTCTTTACGGGTTATGGCCCTTGCGTGCCTTGAATTA
CTTCCACCTGGCTGCAGTACGTGATTCTTGATCCCGAGCTTCGGGTTGGAAGTGGGTGGGAGAGTTCGAG
GCCTTGCGCTTAAGGAGCCCCTTCGCCTCGTGCTTGAGTTGAGGCCTGGCCTGGGCGCTGGGGCCGCCGC
GTGCGAATCTGGTGGCACCTTCGCGCCTGTCTCGCTGCTTTCGATAAGTCTCTAGCCATTTAAAATTTTT
GATGACCTGCTGCGACGCTTTTTTTCTGGCAAGATAGTCTTGTAAATGCGGGCCAAGATCTGCACACTGG
TATTTCGGTTTTTGGGGCCGCGGGCGGCGACGGGGCCCGTGCGTCCCAGCGCACATGTTCGGCGAGGCGG
GGCCTGCGAGCGCGGCCACCGAGAATCGGACGGGGGTAGTCTCAAGCTGGCCGGCCTGCTCTGGTGCCTG
GCCTCGCGCCGCCGTGTATCGCCCCGCCCTGGGCGGCAAGGCTGGCCCGGTCGGCACCAGTTGCGTGAGC
GGAAAGATGGCCGCTTCCCGGCCCTGCTGCAGGGAGCTCAAAATGGAGGACGCGGCGCTCGGGAGAGCGG
GCGGGTGAGTCACCCACACAAAGGAAAAGGGCCTTTCCGTCCTCAGCCGTCGCTTCATGTGACTCCACGG
AGTACCGGGCGCCGTCCAGGCACCTCGATTAGTTCTCGAGCTTTTGGAGTACGTCGTCTTTAGGTTGGGG
GGAGGGGTTTTATGCGATGGAGTTTCCCCACACTGAGTGGGTGGAGACTGAAGTTAGGCCAGCTTGGCAC
TTGATGTAATTCTCCTTGGAATTTGCCCTTTTTGAGTTTGGATCTTGGTTCATTCTCAAGCCTCAGACAG
TGGTTCAAAGTTTTTTTCTTCCATTTCAGGTGTCGTGAGGCTAGCATCGATTGATCAACAAGTTTGTACA
AAAAAGTTGGCATGGCAGCTGAGTCATTGCCTTTCTCCTTTGGGACACTGTCCAGCTGGGAGCTGGAAGC
CTGGTATGAGGACCTGCAAGAGGTCCTGTCTTCAGATGAAAATGGGGGTACCTATGTTTCACCTCCTGGA
AATGAAGAGGAAGAATCAAAAATCTTCACCACTCTTGACCCTGCTTCTCTGGCTTGGCTGACTGAGGAGG
AGCCAGAACCAGCAGAGGTCACAAGCACCTCCCAGAGCCCTCACTCTCCAGATTCCAGTCAGAGCTCCCT
GGCTCAGGAGGAAGAGGAGGAAGACCAAGGGAGAACCAGGAAACGGAAACAGAGTGGTCATTCCCCAGCC
CGGGCTGGAAAGCAGCGCATGAAGGAGAAAGAACAGGAGAATGAAAGGAAAGTGGCACAGCTAGCTGAAG
AGAATGAACGGCTCAAGCAGGAAATCGAGCGCCTGACCAGGGAAGTAGAGGCGACTCGCCGAGCTCTGAT
TGACCGAATGGTGAATCTGCACCAAGCATGCCCAACTTTCTTGTACAAAGTGGTTGATATCGGTAAGCCT
ATCCCTAACCCTCTCCTCGGTCTCGATTCTACGTAGTAATGAACTAGTCCGTAACTTGAAAGTATTTCGA
TTTCTTGGCTTTATATATCTTGTGGAAAGGACGAGACTCGAGTATAAGTGCGATACTTACGCGTTAAGTC
GACAATCAACCTCTGGATTACAAAATTTGTGAAAGATTGACTGGTATTCTTAACTATGTTGCTCCTTTTA
CGCTATGTGGATACGCTGCTTTAATGCCTTTGTATCATGCTATTGCTTCCCGTATGGCTTTCATTTTCTC
CTCCTTGTATAAATCCTGGTTGCTGTCTCTTTATGAGGAGTTGTGGCCCGTTGTCAGGCAACGTGGCGTG
GTGTGCACTGTGTTTGCTGACGCAACCCCCACTGGTTGGGGCATTGCCACCACCTGTCAGCTCCTTTCCG
GGACTTTCGCTTTCCCCCTCCCTATTGCCACGGCGGAACTCATCGCCGCCTGCCTTGCCCGCTGCTGGAC
AGGGGCTCGGCTGTTGGGCACTGACAATTCCGTGGTGTTGTCGGGGAAATCATCGTCCTTTCCTTGGCTG
CTCGCCTGTGTTGCCACCTGGATTCTGCGCGGGACGTCCTTCTGCTACGTCCCTTCGGCCCTCAATCCAG
CGGACCTTCCTTCCCGCGGCCTGCTGCCGGCTCTGCGGCCTCTTCCGCGTCTTCGCCTTCGCCCTCAGAC
GAGTCGGATCTCCCTTTGGGCCGCCTCCCCGCGTCGACTTTAAGACCAATGACTTACAAGGCAGCTGTAG
ATCTTAGCCACTTTTTAAAAGAAAAGGGGGGACTGGAAGGGCTAATTCACTCCCAACGAAGACAAGATCT
GCTTTTTGCTTGTACTGGGTCTCTCTGGTTAGACCAGATCTGAGCCTGGGAGCTCTCTGGCTAACTAGGG
AACCCACTGCTTAAGCCTCAATAAAGCTTGCCTTGAGTGCTTCAAGTAGTGTGTGCCCGTCTGTTGTGTG
ACTCTGGTAACTAGAGATCCCTCAGACCCTTTTAGTCAGTGTGGAAAATCTCTAGCAGTACGTATAGTAG
TTCATGTCATCTTATTATTCAGTATTTATAACTTGCAAAGAAATGAATATCAGAGAGTGAGAGGAACTTG
TTTATTGCAGCTTATAATGGTTACAAATAAAGCAATAGCATCACAAATTTCACAAATAAAGCATTTTTTT
CACTGCATTCTAGTTGTGGTTTGTCCAAACTCATCAATGTATCTTATCATGTCTGGCTCTAGCTATCCCG
CCCCTAACTCCGCCCATCCCGCCCCTAACTCCGCCCAGTTCCGCCCATTCTCCGCCCCATGGCTGACTAA
TTTTTTTTATTTATGCAGAGGCCGAGGCCGCCTCGGCCTCTGAGCTATTCCAGAAGTAGTGAGGAGGCTT
TTTTGGAGGCCTAGGGACGTACCCAATTCGCCCTATAGTGAGTCGTATTACGCGCGCTCACTGGCCGTCG
TTTTACAACGTCGTGACTGGGAAAACCCTGGCGTTACCCAACTTAATCGCCTTGCAGCACATCCCCCTTT
CGCCAGCTGGCGTAATAGCGAAGAGGCCCGCACCGATCGCCCTTCCCAACAGTTGCGCAGCCTGAATGGC
GAATGGG
[124 nt withheld, positions 6308-6431]
C
[91 nt withheld, positions 6433-6523]
A
[49 nt withheld, positions 6525-6573]
CCTTTGACGTTGGAGTCCACGTTCTTT
[37 nt withheld, positions 6601-6637]
ACCCTATCTCGGTCTATTCTTTTGATTTATAAGGGATTTTGCCGATTTCGGCCTATTGGTTAAAAAATGA
GCTGATTTAACAAAAATTTAACGCGAATTTTAACAAAATATTAACGCTTACAATTTAGGTGGCACTTTTC
GGGGAAATGTGCGCGGAACCCCTATTTGTTTATTTTTCTAAATACATTCAAATATGTATCCGCTCATGAG
ACAATAACCCTGATAAATGCTTCAATAATATTGAAAAAGGAAGAGTATGAGTATTCAACATTTCCGTGTC
GCCCTTATTCCCTTTTTTGCGGCATTTTGCCTTCCTGTTTTTGCTCACCCAGAAACGCTGGTGAAAGTAA
AAGATGCTGAAGATCAGTTGGGTGCACGAGTGGGTTACATCGAACTGGATCTCAACAGCGGTAAGATCCT
TGAGAGTTTTCGCCCCGAAGAACGTTTTCCAATGATGAGCACTTTTAAAGTTCTGCTATGTGGCGCGGTA
TTATCCCGTATTGACGCCGGGCAAGAGCAACTCGGTCGCCGCATACACTATTCTCAGAATGACTTGGTTG
AGTACTCACCAGTCACAGAAAAGCATCTTACGGATGGCATGACAGTAAGAGAATTATGCAGTGCTGCCAT
AACCATGAGTGATAACACTGCGGCCAACTTACTTCTGACAACGATCGGAGGACCGAAGGAGCTAACCGCT
TTTTTGCACAACATGGGGGATCATGTAACTCGCCTTGATCGTTGGGAACCGGAGCTGAATGAAGCCATAC
CAAACGACGAGCGTGACACCACGATGCCTGTAGCAATGGCAACAACGTTGCGCAAACTATTAACTGGCGA
ACTACTTACTCTAGCTTCCCGGCAACAATTAATAGACTGGATGGAGGCGGATAAAGTTGCAGGACCACTT
CTGCGCTCGGCCCTTCCGGCTGGCTGGTTTATTGCTGATAAATCTGGAGCCGGTGAGCGTGGGTCTCGCG
GTATCATTGCAGCACTGGGGCCAGATGGTAAGCCCTCCCGTATCGTAGTTATCTACACGACGGGGAGTCA
GGCAACTATGGATGAACGAAATAGACAGATCGCTGAGATAGGTGCCTCACTGATTAAGCATTGGTAACTG
TCAGACCAAGTTTACTCATATATACTTTAGATTGATTTAAAACTTCATTTTTAATTTAAAAGGATCTAGG
TGAAGATCCTTTTTGATAATCTCATGACCAAAATCCCTTAACGTGAGTTTTCGTTCCACTGAGCGTCAGA
CCCCGTAGAAAAGATCAAAGGATCTTCTTGAGATCCTTTTTTTCTGCGCGTAATCTGCTGCTTGCAAACA
AAAAAACCACCGCTACCAGCGGTGGTTTGTTTGCCGGATCAAGAGCTACCAACTCTTTTTCCGAAGGTAA
CTGGCTTCAGCAGAGCGCAGATACCAAATACTGTTCTTCTAGTGTAGCCGTAGTTAGGCCACCACTTCAA
GAACTCTGTAGCACCGCCTACATACCTCGCTCTGCTAATCCTGTTACCAGTGGCTGCTGCCAGTGGCGAT
AAGTCGTGTCTTACCGGGTTGGACTCAAGACGATAGTTACCGGATAAGGCGCAGCGGTCGGGCTGAACGG
GGGGTTCGTGCACACAGCCCAGCTTGGAGCGAACGACCTACACCGAACTGAGATACCTACAGCGTGAGCT
ATGAGAAAGCGCCACGCTTCCCGAAGGGAGAAAGGCGGACAGGTATCCGGTAAGCGGCAGGGTCGGAACA
GGAGAGCGCACGAGGGAGCTTCCAGGGGGAAACGCCTGGTATCTTTATAGTCCTGTCGGGTTTCGCCACC
TCTGACTTGAGCGTCGATTTTTGTGATGCTCGTCAGGGGGGCGGAGCCTATGGAAAAACGCCAGCAACGC
GGCCTTTTTACGGTTCCTGGCCTTTTGCTGGCCTTTTGCTCACATGTTCTTTCCTGCGTTATCCCCTGAT
TCTGTGGATAACCGTATTACCGCCTTTGAGTGAGCTGATACCGCTCGCCGCAGCCGAACGACCGAGCGCA
GCGAGTCAGTGAGCGAGGAAGCGGAAGAGCGCCCAATACGCAAACCGCCTCTCCCCGCGCGTTGGCCGAT
TCATTAATGCAGCTGGCACGACAGGTTTCCCGACTGGAAAGCGGGCAGTGAGCGCAACGCAATTAATGTG
AGTTAGCTCACTCATTAGGCACCCCAGGCTTTACACTTTATGCTTCCGGCTCGTATGTTGTGTGGAATTG
TGAGCGGATAACAATTTCACACAGGAAACAGCTATGACCATGATTACGCCAAGCGCGCAATTAACCCTCA
CTAAAGGGAACAAAAGCTGGAGCTGCAAGC
Features (pLannotate 1.2.2; 34 found; start..end, strand, type, name):
      5..231     +  promoter       RSV promoter: Rous sarcoma virus enhancer/promoter
    232..412     +  LTR            5' LTR (truncated): truncated 5' long terminal repeat (LTR) from HIV-1
    459..584     +  misc_feature   HIV-1 Ψ: packaging signal of human immunodeficiency virus type 1
    568..931     +  CDS            HIV-1 gag (fragment): gag protein from human immunodeficiency virus 1; gag
   1077..1310    +  misc_feature   RRE: The Rev response element (RRE) of HIV-1 allows for Rev-dependent mRNA export from the nucleus to the cytoplasm.
   1687..1713    +  CDS            Rev (fragment): human immunodeficiency virus 1 (HIV-1) Rev protein; rev; enhances nuclear export of unspliced and incompletely spliced viral mRNAs
   1720..1743    +  promoter       SV40 promoter (fragment): SV40 early promoter
   1744..1815    +  promoter       SV40 promoter (fragment): SV40 enhancer and early promoter
   1839..1974    +  rep_origin     SV40 ori: SV40 origin of replication
   2020..2616    +  CDS            PuroR (fragment): puromycin N-acetyltransferase; pac from Streptomyces; confers resistance to puromycin
   2665..2782    +  misc_feature   cPPT/CTS: central polypurine tract and central termination sequence of HIV-1
   2847..2913    +  CDS            small t antigen (fragment): SV40 (simian virus 40) small t antigen
   2920..4098    +  promoter       EF-1α promoter: strong constitutive promoter for human elongation factor EF-1α
   4119..4136    +  protein_bind   attB1 (fragment): mutant version of attB; core recombination site for the Gateway® BP reaction BP Clonase™
   4142..4648    +  CDS            DDIT3: DDIT3_HUMAN - Also known as CHOP, CHOP10, GADD153. Experimental evidence at protein level: Swiss-Prot protein existence level 1. Multifunctional transcription factor in endoplasmic reticulum (ER) stress response (PubMed:15322075, PubMed:15775988, PubMed:19672300). Plays an essential role in the response to a wide variety of cell stresses and induces cell cycle arrest and apoptosis in response to ER stress (PubMed:15322075, PubMed:15775988). Plays a dual role both as an inhibitor of CCAAT/enhancer-binding protein (C/EBP) function and as an activator of other genes (By similarity). Acts as a dom
   4651..4674    -  protein_bind   attB2: mutant version of attB; recombination site for the Gateway® BP reaction BP Clonase™
   4682..4723    +  CDS            V5 tag: epitope tag from simian virus 5
   4739..4792    +  promoter       U6 promoter (fragment): RNA polymerase III promoter for human U6 snRNA
   4834..5422    +  misc_feature   WPRE: woodchuck hepatitis virus posttranscriptional regulatory element
   5473..5492    +  misc_feature   cPPT/CTS (fragment): central polypurine tract and central termination sequence of HIV-1
   5494..5727    +  LTR            3' LTR (ΔU3): self-inactivating 3' long terminal repeat (LTR) from HIV-1
   5805..5926    +  polyA_signal   SV40 poly(A) signal: SV40 polyadenylation signal
   5966..6101    +  rep_origin     SV40 ori: SV40 origin of replication
   6122..6140    -  promoter       T7 promoter: promoter for bacteriophage T7 RNA polymerase
   6148..6303    +  CDS            lacZα (fragment): LacZα fragment of β-galactosidase; lacZ fragment
   6308..6736    +  rep_origin     f1 ori (sequence partly withheld): f1 bacteriophage origin of replication; arrow indicates direction of (+) strand synthesis
   6789..6893    +  promoter       AmpR promoter: bla
   6894..7754    +  CDS            AmpR: β-lactamase; bla; confers resistance to ampicillin, carbenicillin, and related antibiotics
   7925..8513    +  rep_origin     ori: high-copy-number ColE1/pMB1/pBR322/pUC origin of replication
   8696..8788    +  CDS            lacI (fragment): lac repressor; lacI; The lac repressor binds to the lac operator to inhibit transcription in E. coli. This inhibition can be relieved by adding lactose or isopropyl-β-D-thiogalactopyranoside (IPTG).
   8801..8822    +  protein_bind   CAP binding site: CAP binding activates transcription in the presence of cAMP. E. coli catabolite activator protein
   8837..8867    +  promoter       lac promoter: promoter for the E. coli lac operon
   8875..8891    +  protein_bind   lac operator: The lac repressor binds to the lac operator to inhibit transcription in E. coli. This inhibition can be relieved by adding lactose or isopropyl-β-D-thiogalactopyranoside (IPTG). lac repressor encoded by lacI
   8936..8954    +  promoter       T3 promoter: promoter for bacteriophage T3 RNA polymerase
