[The description below was written by a language model from this plasmid's Addgene catalogue record and pLannotate feature annotations shown in this document.]
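Description:
TFORF3119 is a third-generation-style, self-inactivating lentiviral expression plasmid built on the pLX_TRC317 backbone and carrying the human transcription factor DDIT3 (also known as CHOP or GADD153) as a barcoded open reading frame. It belongs to a large collection of transcription factor ORF vectors in which each clone carries a unique 24-bp barcode, so that the factor delivered to a cell can be identified by sequencing in pooled overexpression screens. The barcode itself is not annotated in the feature table. In bacteria the plasmid replicates from a high-copy ColE1/pUC-type origin and is selected with ampicillin through the β-lactamase gene. An f1 origin and residual lac, T7 and T3 elements from the cloning backbone are also present. The depositor notes that the plasmid can recombine during propagation.

The viral genome is transcribed from an RSV promoter fused to a truncated HIV-1 5' LTR, followed by the Ψ packaging signal, a gag fragment, the RRE for Rev-dependent nuclear export, and a cPPT/CTS, and it ends in a ΔU3 3' LTR that inactivates LTR-driven transcription after integration. Within this unit, an SV40 promoter drives puromycin N-acetyltransferase for selection of transduced mammalian cells. Downstream, the EF-1α promoter drives the DDIT3 coding sequence, which was introduced by Gateway cloning and is flanked by attB1 and attB2 sites. The ORF reads through attB2 into a C-terminal V5 epitope tag for detection. A WPRE after the cassette enhances transcript stability and expression. The construct is intended for packaging into lentivirus to give stable, constitutive DDIT3 overexpression, for example in directed differentiation screens.
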