Addgene plasmid #144595: TFORF3119
Purpose: Lentiviral vector for overexpressing transcription factor ORFs with unique 24-bp barcodes. Barcodes facilitate identification of transcription factors in pooled screens.
Depositing lab: Feng Zhang. Depositing organization: Broad Institute. Publication: A transcription factor atlas of directed differentiation. Joung J, Ma S, Tay T, Geiger-Schuller KR, Kirchgatterer PC, Verdine VK, Guo B, Arias-Garcia MA, Allen WE, Singh A, Kuksenko O, Abudayyeh OO, Gootenberg JS, Fu Z, Macrae RK, Buenrostro JD, Regev A, Zhang F. Cell. 2023 Jan 5;186(1):209-229.e26. doi: 10.1016/j.cell.2022.11.026. PubMed 36608654.
Backbone
  Vector backbone: pLX_TRC317
  Backbone manufacturer: Broad Institute Genetic Perturbation Platform
  Backbone size w/o insert (bp): 8264
  Vector type: Mammalian Expression, Lentiviral
  Selectable markers: Puromycin
Growth in bacteria
  Bacterial resistance: Ampicillin, 100 μg/mL
  Growth temperature: 37°C
  Growth strain: NEB Stable
  Copy number: High Copy
Gene/Insert
  Gene/Insert name: DDIT3
  Species: H. sapiens (human)
  Insert size (bp): 713
  Entrez Gene: DDIT3 (a.k.a. AltDDIT3, C/EBPzeta, CEBPZ, CHOP, CHOP-10, CHOP10, GADD153)
  Promoter: EF1a
  Tag / fusion protein: V5 (C terminal on insert)
  Cloning method: Gateway Cloning
  Sequencing primers: 5′ GGGTGGAGACTGAAGTTAGGCCAG; 3′ CACATAGCGTAAAAGGAGCAACATAG
Resource information
  A portion of this plasmid was derived from a plasmid made by: Broad Institute Genetic Perturbation Platform
Terms and licenses: Academic/Nonprofit Terms; Industry Terms: Not Available to Industry
Depositor comments: NM_004083.5 Please test multiple small colonies in case of plasmid recombination. To make this collection available in a timely manner, a portion of this collection was not fully sequenced by Addgene. If an Addgene verified full plasmid sequence is not available, please contact us prior to placing an order to request the full sequence.
How to cite: TFORF3119 was a gift from Feng Zhang (Addgene plasmid # 144595 ; http://n2t.net/addgene:144595 ; RRID:Addgene_144595)
