>Addgene plasmid #144595 | TFORF3119 | depositor partial sequence | sequence record 285900 | Insert
ATCGATTGATCAACAAGTTTGTACAAAAAAGTTGGCATGGCAGCTGAGTCATTGCCTTTCTCCTTTGGGA
CACTGTCCAGCTGGGAGCTGGAAGCCTGGTATGAGGACCTGCAAGAGGTCCTGTCTTCAGATGAAAATGG
GGGTACCTATGTTTCACCTCCTGGAAATGAAGAGGAAGAATCAAAAATCTTCACCACTCTTGACCCTGCT
TCTCTGGCTTGGCTGACTGAGGAGGAGCCAGAACCAGCAGAGGTCACAAGCACCTCCCAGAGCCCTCACT
CTCCAGATTCCAGTCAGAGCTCCCTGGCTCAGGAGGAAGAGGAGGAAGACCAAGGGAGAACCAGGAAACG
GAAACAGAGTGGTCATTCCCCAGCCCGGGCTGGAAAGCAGCGCATGAAGGAGAAAGAACAGGAGAATGAA
AGGAAAGTGGCACAGCTAGCTGAAGAGAATGAACGGCTCAAGCAGGAAATCGAGCGCCTGACCAGGGAAG
TAGAGGCGACTCGCCGAGCTCTGATTGACCGAATGGTGAATCTGCACCAAGCATGCCCAACTTTCTTGTA
CAAAGTGGTTGATATCGGTAAGCCTATCCCTAACCCTCTCCTCGGTCTCGATTCTACGTAGTAATGAACT
AGTCCGTAACTTGAAAGTATTTCGATTTCTTGGCTTTATATATCTTGTGGAAAGGACGAGACTCGAGTAT
AAGTGCGATACTT
