>Addgene plasmid #144595 | TFORF3119 | depositor partial sequence | sequence record 285901 | Barcode
GACTCGAGTATAAGTGCGATACTT
